Addgene plasmid #148434: pCIneo-TISU-RLuc-6xbsMS2_AC
Purpose: Mammalian Expression of 6xbsMS2
Depositing lab: Elisa Izaurralde. Depositing organization: Max Planck Institute for Developmental Biology. Publication: miRISC and the CCR4-NOT complex silence mRNA targets independently of 43S ribosomal scanning. Kuzuoglu-Ozturk D, Bhandari D, Huntzinger E, Fauser M, Helms S, Izaurralde E. EMBO J. 2016 Jun 1;35(11):1186-203. doi: 10.15252/embj.201592901. Epub 2016 Mar 23. PubMed 27009120.
Backbone
  Vector backbone: pCI-neo
  Vector type: Mammalian Expression
Growth in bacteria
  Bacterial resistance: Ampicillin, 100 μg/mL
  Growth temperature: 37°C
  Growth strain: DH5alpha
  Copy number: High Copy
Gene/Insert
  Gene/Insert name: 6xbsMS2
  Species: Other
  Cloning method: Unknown
Terms and licenses: Academic/Nonprofit Terms; Industry Terms: Not Available to Industry
Depositor comments: Plasmids from this collection were made available to the research community and donated after the lab closed. Please note that the sequence provided by the depositing laboratory may be theoretical/predicted or based on Sanger sequencing results. There may be discrepancies between sequencing results obtained by Addgene and the depositor sequence. If an Addgene verified sequence is not available, please contact before placing your order to request that our lab fully sequence the plasmid.
How to cite: pCIneo-TISU-RLuc-6xbsMS2_AC was a gift from Elisa Izaurralde (Addgene plasmid # 148434 ; http://n2t.net/addgene:148434 ; RRID:Addgene_148434)
