[The description below was written by a language model from this plasmid's Addgene catalogue record and pLannotate feature annotations shown in this document.]
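Description:
pCIneo-TISU-RLuc-6xbsMS2_AC is a 6,405 nt mammalian expression plasmid built on the pCI-neo backbone. It encodes a Renilla luciferase reporter mRNA carrying six MS2 coat protein binding sites in its 3′ untranslated region. It is propagated in E. coli through a high-copy ColE1/pUC-type origin with ampicillin selection (AmpR under its own bla promoter), and an f1 origin is also present. A neomycin phosphotransferase cassette, driven by the SV40 enhancer/early promoter and ended by a synthetic poly(A) signal, can be used for G418 selection in mammalian cells.

The reporter unit is driven by the human CMV immediate-early enhancer and promoter, followed after only a short interval by the human codon-optimized Renilla luciferase (hRluc) coding sequence. No intron is annotated in that interval. "TISU" in the name suggests a Translation Initiator of Short 5′ UTR element, which supports initiation without conventional ribosomal scanning, but this element is not annotated in the feature table and the catalogue fields do not describe it. Downstream of the luciferase stop codon lie six regularly spaced MS2 stem loops, followed by an SV40 polyadenylation signal. This signal is annotated on the reverse strand, which is common for the bidirectional SV40 region.

The MS2 hairpins allow any protein fused to the MS2 coat protein to be tethered to the reporter transcript, so its effect on translation or mRNA stability can be read out as luciferase activity. The associated publication examines whether miRISC and the CCR4-NOT complex silence mRNA targets independently of 43S ribosomal scanning, which fits a tethering reporter with a scanning-independent leader. The meaning of the "_AC" suffix is not stated, and the depositor cautions that the supplied sequence may be theoretical.
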