Features (pLannotate 1.2.2; 23 found; start..end, strand, type, name):
    140..517     +  enhancer       CMV enhancer: human cytomegalovirus immediate early enhancer
    518..729     +  promoter       CMV promoter: human cytomegalovirus (CMV) immediate early promoter
    764..1696    +  CDS            hRluc: Renilla luciferase human codon-optimized
   1774..1792    +  misc_RNA       MS2 stem loop: stem loop that binds the bacteriophage MS2 coat protein
   1813..1831    +  misc_RNA       MS2 stem loop: stem loop that binds the bacteriophage MS2 coat protein
   1852..1870    +  misc_RNA       MS2 stem loop: stem loop that binds the bacteriophage MS2 coat protein
   1891..1909    +  misc_RNA       MS2 stem loop: stem loop that binds the bacteriophage MS2 coat protein
   1930..1948    +  misc_RNA       MS2 stem loop: stem loop that binds the bacteriophage MS2 coat protein
   1969..1987    +  misc_RNA       MS2 stem loop: stem loop that binds the bacteriophage MS2 coat protein
   2074..2091    -  promoter       T3 promoter (fragment): promoter for bacteriophage T3 RNA polymerase
   2109..2230    -  polyA_signal   SV40 poly(A) signal: SV40 polyadenylation signal
   2253..2321    -  CDS            large T antigen (fragment): large T antigen from SV40 (simian virus 40)
   2345..2412    +  CDS            lacZα (fragment): LacZα fragment of β-galactosidase; lacZ fragment
   2416..2844    +  rep_origin     f1 ori (sequence partly withheld): f1 bacteriophage origin of replication; arrow indicates direction of (+) strand synthesis
   2872..2923    -  misc_feature   bom (fragment): basis of mobility region from pBR322
   2988..3345    +  promoter       SV40 promoter: SV40 enhancer and early promoter
   3396..4187    +  CDS            neo: KKA2_KLEPN - Also known as kan, nptII. Experimental evidence at protein level: Swiss-Prot protein existence level 1. Resistance to kanamycin, neomycin, paromomycin, ribostamycin, butirosin and gentamicin B. From Klebsiella pneumoniae.
   4254..4302    +  polyA_signal   poly(A) signal: synthetic polyadenylation signal
   4322..4376    -  misc_feature   bom (fragment): basis of mobility region from pBR322
   4478..4513    -  CDS            rop (fragment): Rop protein, which maintains plasmids at low copy number; rop
   4608..4712    +  promoter       AmpR promoter: bla
   4713..5573    +  CDS            AmpR: β-lactamase; bla; confers resistance to ampicillin, carbenicillin, and related antibiotics
   5744..6332    +  rep_origin     ori: high-copy-number ColE1/pMB1/pBR322/pUC origin of replication
>Addgene plasmid #148434 | pCIneo-TISU-RLuc-6xbsMS2_AC | depositor full sequence | sequence record 290882 | Full Sequence
TCAATATTGGCCATTAGCCATATTATTCATTGGTTATATAGCATAAATCAATATTGGCTATTGGCCATTG
CATACGTTGTATCTATATCATAATATGTACATTTATATTGGCTCATGTCCAATATGACCGCCATGTTGGC
ATTGATTATTGACTAGTTATTAATAGTAATCAATTACGGGGTCATTAGTTCATAGCCCATATATGGAGTT
CCGCGTTACATAACTTACGGTAAATGGCCCGCCTGGCTGACCGCCCAACGACCCCCGCCCATTGACGTCA
ATAATGACGTATGTTCCCATAGTAACGCCAATAGGGACTTTCCATTGACGTCAATGGGTGGAGTATTTAC
GGTAAACTGCCCACTTGGCAGTACATCAAGTGTATCATATGCCAAGTCCGCCCCCTATTGACGTCAATGA
CGGTAAATGGCCCGCCTGGCATTATGCCCAGTACATGACCTTACGGGACTTTCCTACTTGGCAGTACATC
TACGTATTAGTCATCGCTATTACCATGGTGATGCGGTTTTGGCAGTACACCAATGGGCGTGGATAGCGGT
TTGACTCACGGGGATTTCCAAGTCTCCACCCCATTGACGTCAATGGGAGTTTGTTTTGGCACCAAAATCA
ACGGGACTTTCCAAAATGTCGTAACAACTGCGATCGCCCGCCCCGTTGACGCAAATGGGCGGTAGGCGTG
TACGGTGGGAGGTCTATATAAGCAGAGCTCGTTTAGTGAACCGTCAGATCCAAGATGGCGGCAGCTTCCA
AGGTGTACGACCCCGAGCAACGCAAACGCATGATCACTGGGCCTCAGTGGTGGGCTCGCTGCAAGCAAAT
GAACGTGCTGGACTCCTTCATCAACTACTATGATTCCGAGAAGCACGCCGAGAACGCCGTGATTTTTCTG
CATGGTAACGCTGCCTCCAGCTACCTGTGGAGGCACGTCGTGCCTCACATCGAGCCCGTGGCTAGATGCA
TCATCCCTGATCTGATCGGAATGGGTAAGTCCGGCAAGAGCGGGAATGGCTCATATCGCCTCCTGGATCA
CTACAAGTACCTCACCGCTTGGTTCGAGCTGCTGAACCTTCCAAAGAAAATCATCTTTGTGGGCCACGAC
TGGGGGGCTTGTCTGGCCTTTCACTACTCCTACGAGCACCAAGACAAGATCAAGGCCATCGTCCATGCTG
AGAGTGTCGTGGACGTGATCGAGTCCTGGGACGAGTGGCCTGACATCGAGGAGGATATCGCCCTGATCAA
GAGCGAAGAGGGCGAGAAAATGGTGCTTGAGAATAACTTCTTCGTCGAGACCATGCTCCCAAGCAAGATC
ATGCGGAAACTGGAGCCTGAGGAGTTCGCTGCCTACCTGGAGCCATTCAAGGAGAAGGGCGAGGTTAGAC
GGCCTACCCTCTCCTGGCCTCGCGAGATCCCTCTCGTTAAGGGAGGCAAGCCCGACGTCGTCCAGATTGT
CCGCAACTACAACGCCTACCTTCGGGCCAGCGACGATCTGCCTAAGATGTTCATCGAGTCCGACCCTGGG
TTCTTTTCCAACGCTATTGTCGAGGGAGCTAAGAAGTTCCCTAACACCGAGTTCGTGAAGGTGAAGGGCC
TCCACTTCAGCCAGGAGGACGCTCCAGATGAAATGGGTAAGTACATCAAGAGCTTCGTGGAGCGCGTGCT
GAAGAACGAGCAGTAATTCTAGCCGACTCACTATAGGGCGAATTGGCGGAAGGCCGTCAAGGCCGCATCA
ACGAGCTCTCTAGACTGTAGAAAACATGAGGATCACCCATGTCTGCTGGACGACTGTAGAAAACATGAGG
ATCACCCATGTCTGCTGTCTAGCTGTAGAAAACATGAGGATCACCCATGTCTGCTGGACGACTGTAGAAA
ACATGAGGATCACCCATGTCTGCTGTCTAGCTGTAGAAAACATGAGGATCACCCATGTCTGCTGGACGAC
TGTAGAAAACATGAGGATCACCCATGTCTGCTGGGCCCGGTACCCTCTGGGCCTCATGGGCCTTCCGCTC
ACTGCCCGCTTTCCAGTCGGGAAACCCTCGAGGCGGCCGCTTCCCTTTAGTGAGGGTTAATGCTTCGAGC
AGACATGATAAGATACATTGATGAGTTTGGACAAACCACAACTAGAATGCAGTGAAAAAAATGCTTTATT
TGTGAAATTTGTGATGCTATTGCTTTATTTGTAACCATTATAAGCTGCAATAAACAAGTTAACAACAACA
ATTGCATTCATTTTATGTTTCAGGTTCAGGGGGAGATGTGGGAGGTTTTTTAAAGCAAGTAAAACCTCTA
CAAATGTGGTAAAATCCGATAAGGATCGATCCGGGCTGGCGTAATAGCGAAGAGGCCCGCACCGATCGCC
CTTCCCAACAGTTGCGCAGCCTGAATGGCGAATGG
[124 nt withheld, positions 2416-2539]
C
[91 nt withheld, positions 2541-2631]
A
[49 nt withheld, positions 2633-2681]
CCTTTGACGTTGGAGTCCACGTTCTTT
[37 nt withheld, positions 2709-2745]
ACCCTATCTCGGTCTATTCTTTTGATTTATAAGGGATTTTGCCGATTTCGGCCTATTGGTTAAAAAATGA
GCTGATTTAACAAAAATTTAACGCGAATTTTAACAAAATATTAACGCTTACAATTTCCTGATGCGGTATT
TTCTCCTTACGCATCTGTGCGGTATTTCACACCGCATACGCGGATCTGCGCAGCACCATGGCCTGAAATA
ACCTCTGAAAGAGGAACTTGGTTAGGTACCTTCTGAGGCGGAAAGAACCAGCTGTGGAATGTGTGTCAGT
TAGGGTGTGGAAAGTCCCCAGGCTCCCCAGCAGGCAGAAGTATGCAAAGCATGCATCTCAATTAGTCAGC
AACCAGGTGTGGAAAGTCCCCAGGCTCCCCAGCAGGCAGAAGTATGCAAAGCATGCATCTCAATTAGTCA
GCAACCATAGTCCCGCCCCTAACTCCGCCCATCCCGCCCCTAACTCCGCCCAGTTCCGCCCATTCTCCGC
CCCATGGCTGACTAATTTTTTTTATTTATGCAGAGGCCGAGGCCGCCTCGGCCTCTGAGCTATTCCAGAA
GTAGTGAGGAGGCTTTTTTGGAGGCCTAGGCTTTTGCAAAAAGCTTGATTCTTCTGACACAACAGTCTCG
AACTTAAGGCTAGAGCCACCATGATTGAACAAGATGGATTGCACGCAGGTTCTCCGGCCGCTTGGGTGGA
GAGGCTATTCGGCTATGACTGGGCACAACAGACAATCGGCTGCTCTGATGCCGCCGTGTTCCGGCTGTCA
GCGCAGGGGCGCCCGGTTCTTTTTGTCAAGACCGACCTGTCCGGTGCCCTGAATGAACTGCAGGACGAGG
CAGCGCGGCTATCGTGGCTGGCCACGACGGGCGTTCCTTGCGCAGCTGTGCTCGACGTTGTCACTGAAGC
GGGAAGGGACTGGCTGCTATTGGGCGAAGTGCCGGGGCAGGATCTCCTGTCATCTCACCTTGCTCCTGCC
GAGAAAGTATCCATCATGGCTGATGCAATGCGGCGGCTGCATACGCTTGATCCGGCTACCTGCCCATTCG
ACCACCAAGCGAAACATCGCATCGAGCGAGCACGTACTCGGATGGAAGCCGGTCTTGTCGATCAGGATGA
TCTGGACGAAGAGCATCAGGGGCTCGCGCCAGCCGAACTGTTCGCCAGGCTCAAGGCGCGCATGCCCGAC
GGCGAGGATCTCGTCGTGACCCATGGCGATGCCTGCTTGCCGAATATCATGGTGGAAAATGGCCGCTTTT
CTGGATTCATCGACTGTGGCCGGCTGGGTGTGGCGGACCGCTATCAGGACATAGCGTTGGCTACCCGTGA
TATTGCTGAAGAGCTTGGCGGCGAATGGGCTGACCGCTTCCTCGTGCTTTACGGTATCGCCGCTCCCGAT
TCGCAGCGCATCGCCTTCTATCGCCTTCTTGACGAGTTCTTCTGAGCGGGACTCTGGGGTTCGAAATGAC
CGACCAAGCGACGCCCAACCTGCCATCACGATGGCCGCAATAAAATATCTTTATTTTCATTACATCTGTG
TGTTGGTTTTTTGTGTGAATCGATAGCGATAAGGATCCGCGTATGGTGCACTCTCAGTACAATCTGCTCT
GATGCCGCATAGTTAAGCCAGCCCCGACACCCGCCAACACCCGCTGACGCGCCCTGACGGGCTTGTCTGC
TCCCGGCATCCGCTTACAGACAAGCTGTGACCGTCTCCGGGAGCTGCATGTGTCAGAGGTTTTCACCGTC
ATCACCGAAACGCGCGAGACGAAAGGGCCTCGTGATACGCCTATTTTTATAGGTTAATGTCATGATAATA
ATGGTTTCTTAGACGTCAGGTGGCACTTTTCGGGGAAATGTGCGCGGAACCCCTATTTGTTTATTTTTCT
AAATACATTCAAATATGTATCCGCTCATGAGACAATAACCCTGATAAATGCTTCAATAATATTGAAAAAG
GAAGAGTATGAGTATTCAACATTTCCGTGTCGCCCTTATTCCCTTTTTTGCGGCATTTTGCCTTCCTGTT
TTTGCTCACCCAGAAACGCTGGTGAAAGTAAAAGATGCTGAAGATCAGTTGGGTGCACGAGTGGGTTACA
TCGAACTGGATCTCAACAGCGGTAAGATCCTTGAGAGTTTTCGCCCCGAAGAACGTTTTCCAATGATGAG
CACTTTTAAAGTTCTGCTATGTGGCGCGGTATTATCCCGTATTGACGCCGGGCAAGAGCAACTCGGTCGC
CGCATACACTATTCTCAGAATGACTTGGTTGAGTACTCACCAGTCACAGAAAAGCATCTTACGGATGGCA
TGACAGTAAGAGAATTATGCAGTGCTGCCATAACCATGAGTGATAACACTGCGGCCAACTTACTTCTGAC
AACGATCGGAGGACCGAAGGAGCTAACCGCTTTTTTGCACAACATGGGGGATCATGTAACTCGCCTTGAT
CGTTGGGAACCGGAGCTGAATGAAGCCATACCAAACGACGAGCGTGACACCACGATGCCTGTAGCAATGG
CAACAACGTTGCGCAAACTATTAACTGGCGAACTACTTACTCTAGCTTCCCGGCAACAATTAATAGACTG
GATGGAGGCGGATAAAGTTGCAGGACCACTTCTGCGCTCGGCCCTTCCGGCTGGCTGGTTTATTGCTGAT
AAATCTGGAGCCGGTGAGCGTGGGTCTCGCGGTATCATTGCAGCACTGGGGCCAGATGGTAAGCCCTCCC
GTATCGTAGTTATCTACACGACGGGGAGTCAGGCAACTATGGATGAACGAAATAGACAGATCGCTGAGAT
AGGTGCCTCACTGATTAAGCATTGGTAACTGTCAGACCAAGTTTACTCATATATACTTTAGATTGATTTA
AAACTTCATTTTTAATTTAAAAGGATCTAGGTGAAGATCCTTTTTGATAATCTCATGACCAAAATCCCTT
AACGTGAGTTTTCGTTCCACTGAGCGTCAGACCCCGTAGAAAAGATCAAAGGATCTTCTTGAGATCCTTT
TTTTCTGCGCGTAATCTGCTGCTTGCAAACAAAAAAACCACCGCTACCAGCGGTGGTTTGTTTGCCGGAT
CAAGAGCTACCAACTCTTTTTCCGAAGGTAACTGGCTTCAGCAGAGCGCAGATACCAAATACTGTTCTTC
TAGTGTAGCCGTAGTTAGGCCACCACTTCAAGAACTCTGTAGCACCGCCTACATACCTCGCTCTGCTAAT
CCTGTTACCAGTGGCTGCTGCCAGTGGCGATAAGTCGTGTCTTACCGGGTTGGACTCAAGACGATAGTTA
CCGGATAAGGCGCAGCGGTCGGGCTGAACGGGGGGTTCGTGCACACAGCCCAGCTTGGAGCGAACGACCT
ACACCGAACTGAGATACCTACAGCGTGAGCTATGAGAAAGCGCCACGCTTCCCGAAGGGAGAAAGGCGGA
CAGGTATCCGGTAAGCGGCAGGGTCGGAACAGGAGAGCGCACGAGGGAGCTTCCAGGGGGAAACGCCTGG
TATCTTTATAGTCCTGTCGGGTTTCGCCACCTCTGACTTGAGCGTCGATTTTTGTGATGCTCGTCAGGGG
GGCGGAGCCTATGGAAAAACGCCAGCAACGCGGCCTTTTTACGGTTCCTGGCCTTTTGCTGGCCTTTTGC
TCACATGGCTCGACAGATCT
